>Addgene plasmid #128512 | pMJA008 | addgene full sequence | sequence record 251580 | Addgene NGS Result
GCACTTTTCGGGGAAATGTGCGCGGAACCCCTATTTGTTTATTTTTCTAAATACATTCAAATATGTATCC
GCTCATGAGACAATAACCCTGATAAATGCTTCAATAATATTGAAAAAGGAAGAGTATGAGTATTCAACAT
TTCCGTGTCGCCCTTATTCCCTTTTTTGCGGCATTTTGCCTTCCTGTTTTTGCTCACCCAGAAACGCTGG
TGAAAGTAAAAGATGCTGAAGATCAGTTGGGTGCACGAGTGGGTTACATCGAACTGGATCTCAACAGCGG
TAAGATCCTTGAGAGTTTTCGCCCCGAAGAACGTTTTCCAATGATGAGCACTTTTAAAGTTCTGCTATGT
GGCGCGGTATTATCCCGTATTGACGCCGGGCAAGAGCAACTCGGTCGCCGCATACACTATTCTCAGAATG
ACTTGGTTGAGTACTCACCAGTCACAGAAAAGCATCTTACGGATGGCATGACAGTAAGAGAATTATGCAG
TGCTGCCATAACCATGAGTGATAACACTGCGGCCAACTTACTTCTGACAACGATCGGAGGACCGAAGGAG
CTAACCGCTTTTTTGCACAACATGGGGGATCATGTAACTCGCCTTGATCGTTGGGAACCGGAGCTGAATG
AAGCCATACCAAACGACGAGCGTGACACCACGATGCCTGTAGCAATGGCAACAACGTTGCGCAAACTATT
AACTGGCGAACTACTTACTCTAGCTTCCCGGCAACAATTAATAGACTGGATGGAGGCGGATAAAGTTGCA
GGACCACTTCTGCGCTCGGCCCTTCCGGCTGGCTGGTTTATTGCTGATAAATCTGGAGCCGGTGAGCGTG
GGTCTCGCGGTATCATTGCAGCACTGGGGCCAGATGGTAAGCCCTCCCGTATCGTAGTTATCTACACGAC
GGGGAGTCAGGCAACTATGGATGAACGAAATAGACAGATCGCTGAGATAGGTGCCTCACTGATTAAGCAT
TGGTAACTGTCAGACCAAGTTTACTCATATATACTTTAGATTGATTTAAAACTTCATTTTTAATTTAAAA
GGATCTAGGTGAAGATCCTTTTTGATAATCTCATGACCAAAATCCCTTAACGTGAGTTTTCGTTCCACTG
AGCGTCAGACCCCGTAGAAAAGATCAAAGGATCTTCTTGAGATCCTTTTTTTCTGCGCGTAATCTGCTGC
TTGCAAACAAAAAAACCACCGCTACCAGCGGTGGTTTGTTTGCCGGATCAAGAGCTACCAACTCTTTTTC
CGAAGGTAACTGGCTTCAGCAGAGCGCAGATACCAAATACTGTTCTTCTAGTGTAGCCGTAGTTAGGCCA
CCACTTCAAGAACTCTGTAGCACCGCCTACATACCTCGCTCTGCTAATCCTGTTACCAGTGGCTGCTGCC
AGTGGCGATAAGTCGTGTCTTACCGGGTTGGACTCAAGACGATAGTTACCGGATAAGGCGCAGCGGTCGG
GCTGAACGGGGGGTTCGTGCACACAGCCCAGCTTGGAGCGAACGACCTACACCGAACTGAGATACCTACA
GCGTGAGCTATGAGAAAGCGCCACGCTTCCCGAAGGGAGAAAGGCGGACAGGTATCCGGTAAGCGGCAGG
GTCGGAACAGGAGAGCGCACGAGGGAGCTTCCAGGGGGAAACGCCTGGTATCTTTATAGTCCTGTCGGGT
TTCGCCACCTCTGACTTGAGCGTCGATTTTTGTGATGCTCGTCAGGGGGGCGGAGCCTATGGAAAAACGC
CAGCAACGCGGCCTTTTTACGGTTCCTGGCCTTTTGCTGGCCTTTTGCTCACATGTTCTTTCCTGCGTTA
TCCCCTGATTCTGTGGATAACCGTATTACCGCCTTTGAGTGAGCTGATACCGCTCGCCGCAGCCGAACGA
CCGAGCGCAGCGAGTCAGTGAGCGAGGAAGCGGAAGAGCGCCCAATACGCAAACCGCCTCTCCCCGCGCG
TTGGCCGATTCATTAATGCAGCTGGCACGACAGGTTTCCCGACTGGAAAGCGGGCAGTGAGCGCAACGCA
ATTAATGTGAGTTAGCTCACTCATTAGGCACCCCAGGCTTTACACTTTATGCTTCCGGCTCGTATGTTGT
GTGGAATTGTGAGCGGATAACAATTTCACACAGGAAACAGCTATGACCATGATTACGCCAAGCGCGCAAT
TAACCCTCACTAAAGGGAACAAAAGCTGGAGCTCCACCGCGGTGGCGGCCGCTCTAGAACTAGTGAGTAT
GTAAGCGAGTCTGATCTTCCCGCCCGCCAATCAAATCGCAGGATCACAGAATGCAAATACCTTCTGATCC
CAACCACAACCAGTATTTCTGATTCGAATCAAAATCGTGGCATGTAATTCGCGGGATCAGAATGCGGTTT
CCACCGGCCAAAATGACCGATCTGCGTTGCCACGGCTGGTAATGGCAGGATCAGAGCAGCAGCGTTGAAT
CAGTCAGATCAAGCGCCGCTCCCGCTGATTGGCCAGATCACCCACTAGCGCGTGATCCCAGGCACCTTCC
CGCGTCCGGCTCTTTCTATAGAAATATCTCCCGCCGCGTCTTCCTTCCCACCTTCTTTCTCCTCTCCATC
TCCAGCTCCATCTTCAAGCTTACTCAACATTATCAACGCGTTTACGCATCCACATTCAATTACTTATCAT
CTCATCCCCATACAGAATTCAAAATGAAGCTCTTCCTAGCTGCAATTGTCCTTTGCGCAACTGCCGCGAC
AGCCTTCCCATCAGAACTTGCTCAACGCGCTGCGGGAGACCTTAGCAAGCGTCAATCAATCACGACCAGC
CAGACTGGGACGAACAACGGCTACTACTACTCGTTCTGGACCAACGGCGGAGGAGAAGTCACTTACACAA
ATGGCGACAATGGCGAGTACAGCGTGACATGGGTCGATTGTGGTGACTTTACATCTGGCAAGGGCTGGAA
TCCAGCCAATGCACAGTAAGTTTCCCTCTTTCCTTCTAAGCTTATATTGTACGTACTCACAATTTGCAGG
ACTGTCACGTACTCAGGAGAATTTAACCCCTCTGGAAACGCTTATTTGGCTGTCTACGGGTGGACAACAG
ATCCTCTTGTCGAATACTACATCCTGGAGTCCTACGGCACCTATAACCCATCATCTGGACTTACTTCACT
TGGCCAGGTCACTAGCGATGGTGGCACCTACGATATCTACTCAACCCAGCGTGTCAACCAGCCTTCCATT
GAGGGAACTTCCACCTTCAACCAGTACTGGTCAGTTCGCACCGAGAAGCGAGTCGGCGGAACTGTCACCA
CGGCCAACCACTTTGCAGCATGGAAGGCACTTGGACTTGAAATGGGCACTTATAACTATATGATTGTGTC
CACCGAAGGCTACGAGAGCAGTGGCTCTAGTACCATCACAGTGTCCTAGACATGTCTCAATGACGCTTGT
TACACAGCTGTCCCTTTATTGACACTTATAAATGACTTATGGAAGGGAGTCGGCAAAATTTTTATGTTCG
AAGTTTCATATGTCTATTGTGGAAATCGGCCCATATTTTCAGGGCTAGTCACTCTTTGATTGCATCTTAA
GTTACTTGATCAAATTAAGCCCTAACACCAAGATCTGGAATGCGAGCAATATCAAGTATTTATTCATTTA
TTTTAAACCCCGGAGTGGGCTGTCTTTGATAGTATAGTAATGATGCACATTTGTTGTGGCAGCCTTACCT
GTTTTTCCATTGGCATTCGAGATATCTACCGACATGTTCCTTCAGCAAGCAGTATTTATCGCGTCTCGAT
CAAGCATCGACGGCCTTTTGGGGAAACCAAGAAAAATATTTTGGCCTCCATATCTCTGTCGCACATTCCC
TCCTTCTCTGAAACCTTTGCTTTTGGGAACGTTCGAAAAAACAGAGCGGTTGCAAGCAGTAGCTCCATCC
AGGCAAGATGCATACCGATGCATACTAGTGAGTAGGCCAGTTAGCGAATTGTTTGTTCTCAGTGCCGATG
ATGAAATTATGCAATTAAAGACTTACTGCGAGACCCGCCACCAAAGGGCATGAAAACATGCTTCATCTCT
TTTGTGGGATTCTCCCATCTGCTTGGATCAAAGCTATATCCCGGACATCAATAGTTAGCGATATTGAATC
GAACATCTGCCATGCCTTGTAGGCGGGAAAGTGACACCGAATAGGCTATAGGAACCACTCACGCATGAGG
ATTGGGAAACACATCAGGGTCGCGATGTAAAGTATATGCCTGAGTAGATACTGTGACACCTCCAGCTCGA
GGGGGGGCCCGGTACCCAATTCGCCCTATAGTGAGTCGTATTACGCGCGCTCACTGGCCGTCGTTTTACA
ACGTCGTGACTGGGAAAACCCTGGCGTTACCCAACTTAATCGCCTTGCAGCACATCCCCCTTTCGCCAGC
TGGCGTAATAGCGAAGAGGCCCGCACCGATCGCCCTTCCCAACAGTTGCGCAGCCTGAATGGCGAATGGA
AATTGTAAGCGTTAATATTTTGTTAAAATTCGCGTTAAATTTTTGTTAAATCAGCTCATTTTTTTAACCA
ATAGGCCGAAATCGGCAAAATCCCTTATAAATCAAAAGAATAGACCGAGATAGGGT
[37 nt withheld, positions 4607-4643]
AAAGAACGTGGACTCCAACGTCAAAGG
[49 nt withheld, positions 4671-4719]
T
[91 nt withheld, positions 4721-4811]
G
[124 nt withheld, positions 4813-4936]
CAGGTG
Features (pLannotate 1.2.2; 14 found; start..end, strand, type, name):
     21..125     +  promoter       AmpR promoter: bla
    126..986     +  CDS            AmpR: β-lactamase; bla; confers resistance to ampicillin, carbenicillin, and related antibiotics
   1157..1745    +  rep_origin     ori: high-copy-number ColE1/pMB1/pBR322/pUC origin of replication
   1928..2020    +  CDS            lacI (fragment): lac repressor; lacI; The lac repressor binds to the lac operator to inhibit transcription in E. coli. This inhibition can be relieved by adding lactose or isopropyl-β-D-thiogalactopyranoside (IPTG).
   2033..2054    +  protein_bind   CAP binding site: CAP binding activates transcription in the presence of cAMP. E. coli catabolite activator protein
   2069..2099    +  promoter       lac promoter: promoter for the E. coli lac operon
   2107..2123    +  protein_bind   lac operator: The lac repressor binds to the lac operator to inhibit transcription in E. coli. This inhibition can be relieved by adding lactose or isopropyl-β-D-thiogalactopyranoside (IPTG). lac repressor encoded by lacI
   2168..2186    +  promoter       T3 promoter: promoter for bacteriophage T3 RNA polymerase
   2199..2235    +  misc_feature   MCS (fragment): pBluescript multiple cloning site
   2684..3406    +  CDS            xynC: XYNC_TALFU - Experimental evidence at protein level: Swiss-Prot protein existence level 1. Endo-1,4-beta-xylanase involved in the hydrolysis of xylan, a major structural heterogeneous polysaccharide found in plant biomass representing the second most abundant polysaccharide in the biosphere, after cellulose. From Talaromyces funiculosus (Fruitlet core rot fungus) (Penicillium funiculosum).
   4266..4286    +  misc_feature   MCS (fragment): pBluescript multiple cloning site
   4295..4313    -  promoter       T7 promoter: promoter for bacteriophage T7 RNA polymerase
   4321..4476    +  CDS            lacZα (fragment): LacZα fragment of β-galactosidase; lacZ fragment
   4578..4936    -  rep_origin     f1 ori (sequence partly withheld): f1 bacteriophage origin of replication; arrow indicates direction of (+) strand synthesis
