[The description below was written by a language model from this plasmid's Addgene catalogue record and pLannotate feature annotations shown in this document.]
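Description:
pMJA008 is a pBluescript-based plasmid (about 4.9 kb by the sequenced record) carrying the xylanase C gene (xynC) of Talaromyces funiculosus, formerly Penicillium funiculosum. The catalogue lists it as a bacterial expression vector. However, the depositor's comments say it was designed to drive expression of secreted xylanase C in P. funiculosum itself, from a histone 4B promoter. E. coli therefore appears to serve mainly as the propagation host. In bacteria the plasmid is maintained at high copy through the ColE1/pUC-type origin and selected with ampicillin via the β-lactamase gene. An f1 origin from the backbone allows single-stranded DNA production. No fungal selectable marker is recorded or annotated, so the record does not state how transformants are selected in the fungal host.

The insert sits within the split pBluescript multiple cloning site, between the T3 and T7 promoters, and disrupts the lacZα region; the lac promoter, operator and CAP site are backbone remnants. The xynC coding sequence, roughly 720 bp, encodes a family 11 endo-1,4-β-xylanase that hydrolyses xylan, and was cloned between EcoRI and XhoI sites that remain intact. The feature table leaves about 450 bp upstream and about 860 bp downstream of the coding sequence unannotated. The upstream stretch plausibly holds the histone 4B promoter. The downstream stretch may hold fungal terminator sequence, since part of the plasmid derives from the fungal expression vector pAN52, but neither element is explicitly annotated. The associated work concerns characterisation of this xylanase and its inhibition by wheat xylanase inhibitor proteins, so the construct is suited to homologous production of the secreted enzyme.
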