Addgene plasmid #128512: pMJA008
Purpose: Expresses Xylanase C
Depositing lab: Marcos Alcocer. Depositing organization: University of Nottingham. Publication: A family 11 xylanase from Penicillium funiculosum is strongly inhibited by three wheat xylanase inhibitors. Furniss CS, Belshaw NJ, Alcocer MJ, Williamson G, Elliott GO, Gebruers K, Haigh NP, Fish NM, Kroon PA. Biochim Biophys Acta. 2002 Jul 29;1598(1-2):24-9. PubMed 12147340.
Backbone
  Vector backbone: pBluescript
  Backbone manufacturer: Stratagene
  Backbone size w/o insert (bp): 4205
  Vector type: Bacterial Expression
  Selectable markers: Unspecified
Growth in bacteria
  Bacterial resistance: Ampicillin, 100 μg/mL
  Growth temperature: 37°C
  Growth strain: DH5alpha
  Copy number: High Copy
Gene/Insert
  Gene/Insert name: Xylanase C (alt name: AJ278385.1)
  Species: Talaromyces funiculosus
  Insert size (bp): 727
  Promoter: Histone 4B
  Cloning method: Restriction Enzyme; 5′ cloning site EcoRI (not destroyed); 3′ cloning site XhoI (not destroyed)
  Sequencing primers: 5′ ATTACGCCAAGCTCGAAATTAACCCT; 3′ GTAAAACGACGGCCAGT
Resource information
  A portion of this plasmid was derived from a plasmid made by: From pAN52 Dr P. Punt Netherlands.
Terms and licenses: Academic/Nonprofit Terms; Industry Terms: Not Available to Industry
Depositor comments: Use of histone promoter to drive expression of secreted Xylanase C in Penicillium funiculosum. Also reference 12466887.
How to cite: pMJA008 was a gift from Marcos Alcocer (Addgene plasmid # 128512 ; http://n2t.net/addgene:128512 ; RRID:Addgene_128512)
