>Addgene plasmid #128512 | pMJA008 | analyzer sequence | sequence record 246357
ATGAAGCTCTTCCTAGCTGCAATTGTCCTTTGCGCAACTGCCGCGACAGCCTTCCCATCAGAACTTGCTC
AACGCGCTGCGGGAGACCTTAGCAAGCGTCAATCAATCACGACCAGCCAGACTGGGACGAACAACGGCTA
CTACTACTCGTTCTGGACCAACGGCGGAGGAGAAGTCACTTACACAAATGGCGACAATGGCGAGTACAGC
GTGACATGGGTCGATTGTGGTGACTTTACATCTGGCAAGGGCTGGAATCCAGCCAATGCACAGTAAGTTT
CCCTCTTTCCTTCTAAGCTTATATTGTACGTACTCACAATTTGCAGGACTGTCACGTACTCAGGAGAATT
TAACCCCTCTGGAAACGCTTATTTGGCTGTCTACGGGTGGACAACAGATCCTCTTGTCGAATACTACATC
CTGGAGTCCTACGGCACCTATAACCCATCATCTGGACTTACTTCACTTGGCCAGGTCACTAGCGATGGTG
GCACCTACGATATCTACTCAACCCAGCGTGTCAACCAGCCTTCCATTGAGGGAACTTCCACCTTCAACCA
GTACTGGTCAGTTCGCACCGAGAAGCGAGTCGGCGGAACTGTCACCACGGCCAACCACTTTGCAGCATGG
AAGGCACTTGGACTTGAAATGGGCACTTATAACTATATGATTGTGTCCACCGAAGGCTACGAGAGCAGTG
GCTCTAGTACCATCACAGTGTCCTAG
